>Addgene plasmid #8415 | pMTH PKC eta | addgene partial sequence | sequence record 17004 | 8415 with mPKCeta-F
ATGCCGTGGNNCTTGCCAAGACCCTGGCAGGGATGGGTCTCCAACCCGGAAATATTTCTCCAACCTCGAA
ACTCATTTCCAGGTCGACACTAAGACGGCAGGGAAAGGAGGGCTCCAAAGAAGGAAATGGGATCGGTGTT
AACTCTTCCAGCAGATTCGGCATCGACAACTTTGAGTTCATCCGGGTGTTGGGGAAGGGGAGCTTCGGGA
AGGTGATGCTTGCCAGGATAAAGGAGACAGGAGAACTGTACGCCGTGAAGGTGCTGAAGAAGGACGTGAT
TCTGCAGGATGATGATGTAGAGTGCACCATGACTGAGAAGAGGATCCTGTCCTTGGCTCGCAACCACCCC
TTCCTCACCCAGCTCTTCTGCTGCTTTCAGACTCCAGACCGTCTGTTCTTTGTCATGGAGTTTGTGAACG
GAGGCGACCTGATGTTCCACATCCAAAAGTCCCGTCGTTTCGATGAAGCCCGTGCTCGTTTCTACGCCGC
GGAGATCATTTCTGCACTCATGTTCCTACATGAGAAAGGTATCATCTATAGAGACTTGAAACTGGACAAT
GTGCTATTGGACCACGAAGGTCACTGTAAACTGGCCNANTTTN
