[The description below was written by a language model from this plasmid's Addgene catalogue record.]
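Description:
pMTH PKC eta is a mammalian expression plasmid carrying the mouse protein kinase C eta cDNA (gene symbol Prkch) in the pMTH backbone. The backbone is large, about 11.5 kb without insert, and the PKC eta insert adds roughly 2.3 kb. The cDNA was introduced by restriction cloning into a BamHI site, and the BamHI sites at both the 5′ and 3′ junctions were destroyed in the process, so the insert cannot be released with that enzyme. In bacteria the plasmid is maintained as a high-copy replicon under ampicillin selection. In mammalian cells a neomycin resistance marker allows G418 selection, which makes the construct suitable for deriving stably transfected, PKC eta-overexpressing cell lines as well as for transient expression.

The record does not state which promoter drives the insert, the polyadenylation signal, or the origin of replication, and no feature table is provided, so the regulatory architecture of pMTH cannot be described from the information given. No epitope tag, fusion partner or reporter is listed, suggesting that the kinase is expressed as an untagged protein, though this is not explicitly confirmed.

The associated publication examined which PKC isoforms mediate phorbol ester-induced myeloid differentiation. It concluded that PKC alpha and delta do so, whereas beta II, epsilon, zeta and eta do not. This plasmid therefore appears to be one member of a set of isoform-specific overexpression constructs, used to test the contribution of PKC eta to phorbol ester responses and, more generally, for isoform-specific studies of PKC signalling in mammalian cells.
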