Addgene plasmid #8415: pMTH PKC eta
Depositing lab: Frederic Mushinski. Depositing organization: National Cancer Institute (NCI). Publication: Phorbol ester-induced myeloid differentiation is mediated by protein kinase C-alpha and -delta and not by protein kinase C-beta II, -epsilon, -zeta, and -eta. Mischak H, Pierce JH, Goodnight J, Kazanietz MG, Blumberg PM, Mushinski JF. J Biol Chem 1993 Sep 25;268(27):20110-5. PubMed 8376369.
Backbone
  Vector backbone: pMTH
  Backbone size w/o insert (bp): 11500
  Vector type: Mammalian Expression
  Selectable markers: Neomycin (select with G418)
Growth in bacteria
  Bacterial resistance: Ampicillin, 100 μg/mL
  Growth temperature: 37°C
  Growth strain: DH5alpha
  Copy number: High Copy
Gene/Insert
  Gene/Insert name: Mouse Protein Kinase C eta (alt names: PKC eta; Protein Kinase C eta)
  Species: M. musculus (mouse)
  Insert size (bp): 2300
  Entrez Gene: Prkch (a.k.a. Pkch)
  Cloning method: Restriction Enzyme; 5′ cloning site BamHI (destroyed during cloning); 3′ cloning site BamHI (destroyed during cloning)
  Sequencing primers: 5′ n/a
Resource information
  A portion of this plasmid was derived from a plasmid made by: The pMTH backbone was a gift from Dr. Michael Kuehl (backbone map uploaded here).
Terms and licenses: Academic/Nonprofit Terms; Industry Terms: Not Available to Industry
How to cite: pMTH PKC eta was a gift from Frederic Mushinski (Addgene plasmid # 8415 ; http://n2t.net/addgene:8415 ; RRID:Addgene_8415)
